Addgene plasmid #232969: pAG415Gal_Gcn4 L123A
Purpose: Galactose iduced expression of Gcn4 L123A in yeast
Depositing lab: Aseem Ansari & Tanja Mittag. Depositing organization: St. Jude Children's Research Hospital. Publication: Reconciling competing models on the roles of condensates and soluble complexes in transcription factor function. Bremer A, Lang WH, Kempen RP, Sweta K, Taylor AB, Borgia MB, Ansari AZ, Mittag T. bioRxiv [Preprint]. 2024 Nov 22:2024.11.21.624739. doi: 10.1101/2024.11.21.624739. PubMed 39605529.
Backbone
  Vector backbone: pAG415Gal-ccdB
  Backbone manufacturer: Susan Lindquist (Addgene #14145)
  Vector type: Yeast Expression
  Selectable markers: LEU2
Growth in bacteria
  Bacterial resistance: Ampicillin, 100 μg/mL
  Growth temperature: 37°C
  Growth strain: DH5alpha
  Copy number: High Copy
Gene/Insert
  Gene/Insert name: Gcn4 L123A
  Species: S. cerevisiae (budding yeast)
  Mutation: L123A
  Promoter: Gal1
  Tag / fusion protein: TEV cleavage site (N terminal on insert)
  Cloning method: Gateway Cloning
Terms and licenses: Academic/Nonprofit Terms; Industry Terms: Not Available to Industry
Depositor comments: Please visit https://doi.org/10.1101/2024.11.21.624739 for bioRxiv preprint.
How to cite: pAG415Gal_Gcn4 L123A was a gift from Aseem Ansari & Tanja Mittag (Addgene plasmid # 232969 ; http://n2t.net/addgene:232969 ; RRID:Addgene_232969)
