[The description below was written by a language model from this plasmid's Addgene catalogue record and pLannotate feature annotations shown in this document.]
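Description:
pAG415Gal_Gcn4 L123A is a yeast expression plasmid built on the Gateway destination vector pAG415Gal-ccdB, a low-copy centromeric E. coli–S. cerevisiae shuttle vector. In yeast it is maintained through a CEN6/ARS element, which keeps the plasmid at roughly chromosomal copy number, and it is selected by the LEU2 marker (3-isopropylmalate dehydrogenase under its own promoter), which complements leucine auxotrophy. In E. coli it replicates at high copy from a ColE1/pUC-type origin and is selected with ampicillin through the β-lactamase gene. An f1 origin and remnants of the pBluescript-type lac/lacZα region, with flanking T3 and T7 promoters, are carried over from the parental backbone.

The expression cassette consists of the GAL1 promoter, the insert flanked by attB1 and attB2 sites, and the CYC1 terminator. The attB sites show that the open reading frame replaced the ccdB counter-selection cassette by Gateway recombination. The insert encodes S. cerevisiae Gcn4, the bZIP transcriptional activator of amino acid biosynthetic genes, carrying the point substitution L123A and preceded by an N-terminal TEV protease cleavage site. The automated annotation does not label Gcn4 itself. It marks only a short stretch as resembling the Neurospora homologue cpc-1, and the interval between the att sites appears short for a complete Gcn4 coding sequence, so the exact extent of the insert should be checked against the sequence. Transcription from GAL1 is regulated by Gal4, being induced by galactose and repressed by glucose, which allows controlled expression of the mutant in yeast. The associated publication concerns the roles of condensates and soluble complexes in transcription factor function, though the record does not state the specific effect of L123A.
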