Features (pLannotate 1.2.2; 27 found; start..end, strand, type, name):
     69..572     -  misc_feature   CEN/ARS: S. cerevisiae CEN6 centromere fused to an autonomously replicating sequence
    609..713     +  promoter       AmpR promoter: bla
    714..1574    +  CDS            AmpR: β-lactamase; bla; confers resistance to ampicillin, carbenicillin, and related antibiotics
   1745..2333    +  rep_origin     ori: high-copy-number ColE1/pMB1/pBR322/pUC origin of replication
   2516..2608    +  CDS            lacI (fragment): lac repressor; lacI; The lac repressor binds to the lac operator to inhibit transcription in E. coli. This inhibition can be relieved by adding lactose or isopropyl-β-D-thiogalactopyranoside (IPTG).
   2621..2642    +  protein_bind   CAP binding site: CAP binding activates transcription in the presence of cAMP. E. coli catabolite activator protein
   2657..2687    +  promoter       lac promoter: promoter for the E. coli lac operon
   2695..2711    +  protein_bind   lac operator: The lac repressor binds to the lac operator to inhibit transcription in E. coli. This inhibition can be relieved by adding lactose or isopropyl-β-D-thiogalactopyranoside (IPTG). lac repressor encoded by lacI
   2756..2774    +  promoter       T3 promoter: promoter for bacteriophage T3 RNA polymerase
   2798..3239    +  promoter       GAL1 promoter: S. cerevisiae GAL1; inducible promoter, regulated by Gal4
   3254..3274    +  misc_feature   MCS (fragment): pBluescript multiple cloning site
   3278..3302    +  protein_bind   attB1: mutant version of attB; recombination site for the Gateway® BP reaction BP Clonase™
   3308..3324    +  CDS            TEV site (fragment): tobacco etch virus (TEV) protease recognition and cleavage site
   3497..3607    +  CDS            cpc-1 (fragment): CPC1_NEUCR - Experimental evidence at protein level: Swiss-Prot protein existence level 1. In N.crassa grown under amino acid starvation conditions, this protein is required for increasing the transcription of the genes coding for many amino acid biosynthetic pathways enzymes. This transcription factor binds and recognize the DNA sequence: 5'-TGACTC- 3'. From Neurospora crassa (strain ATCC 24698 / 74-OR23-1A / CBS 708.71 / DSM 1257 / FGSC 987).
   3672..3696    -  protein_bind   attB2: mutant version of attB; recombination site for the Gateway® BP reaction BP Clonase™
   3700..3725    +  misc_feature   MCS (fragment): pBluescript multiple cloning site
   3730..3977    +  terminator     CYC1 terminator: S. cerevisiae CYC1; transcription terminator for CYC1
   3996..4014    -  promoter       T7 promoter: promoter for bacteriophage T7 RNA polymerase
   4022..4177    +  CDS            lacZα (fragment): LacZα fragment of β-galactosidase; lacZ fragment
   4181..4609    +  rep_origin     f1 ori (sequence partly withheld): f1 bacteriophage origin of replication; arrow indicates direction of (+) strand synthesis
   4637..4689    -  misc_feature   bom (fragment): basis of mobility region from pBR322
   4720..4797    +  CDS            YO192_YEAST (fragment): Experimental evidence at protein level: Swiss-Prot protein existence level 1. From Saccharomyces cerevisiae (strain ATCC 204508 / S288c) (Baker's yeast).
   4937..5344    +  promoter       LEU2 promoter: S. cerevisiae LEU2
   5345..6439    +  CDS            LEU2: 3-isopropylmalate dehydrogenase, required for leucine biosynthesis; S. cerevisiae LEU2; yeast auxotrophic marker
   6801..6917    -  CDS            NFS1 (fragment): NFS1_YEAST - Also known as SPL1 From Saccharomyces cerevisiae (strain ATCC 204508 / S288c) (Baker's yeast).
   6916..6966    -  misc_feature   bom (fragment): basis of mobility region from pBR322
   7068..7103    -  CDS            rop (fragment): Rop protein, which maintains plasmids at low copy number; rop
>Addgene plasmid #232969 | pAG415Gal_Gcn4 L123A | addgene full sequence | sequence record 465960 | Addgene NGS Result
ACGAAAGGGCCTCGTGATACGCCTATTTTTATAGGTTAATGTCATGATAATAATGGTTTCTTAGGACGGA
TCGCTTGCCTGTAACTTACACGCGCCTCGTATCTTTTAATGATGGAATAATTTGGGAATTTACTCTGTGT
TTATTTATTTTTATGTTTTGTATTTGGATTTTAGAAAGTAAATAAAGAAGGTAGAAGAGTTACGGAATGA
AGAAAAAAAAATAAACAAAGGTTTAAAAAATTTCAACAAAAAGCGTACTTTACATATATATTTATTAGAC
AAGAAAAGCAGATTAAATAGATATACATTCGATTAACGATAAGTAAAATGTAAAATCACAGGATTTTCGT
GTGTGGTCTTCTACACAGACAAGATGAAACAATTCGGCATTAATACCTGAGAGCAGGAAGAGCAAGATAA
AAGGTAGTATTTGTTGGCGATCCCCCTAGAGTCTTTTACATCTTCGGAAAACAAAAACTATTTTTTCTTT
AATTTCTTTTTTTACTTTCTATTTTTAATTTATATATTTATATTAAAAAATTTAAATTATAATTATTTTT
ATAGCACGTGATGAAAAGGACCCAGGTGGCACTTTTCGGGGAAATGTGCGCGGAACCCCTATTTGTTTAT
TTTTCTAAATACATTCAAATATGTATCCGCTCATGAGACAATAACCCTGATAAATGCTTCAATAATATTG
AAAAAGGAAGAGTATGAGTATTCAACATTTCCGTGTCGCCCTTATTCCCTTTTTTGCGGCATTTTGCCTT
CCTGTTTTTGCTCACCCAGAAACGCTGGTGAAAGTAAAAGATGCTGAAGATCAGTTGGGTGCACGAGTGG
GTTACATCGAACTGGATCTCAACAGCGGTAAGATCCTTGAGAGTTTTCGCCCCGAAGAACGTTTTCCAAT
GATGAGCACTTTTAAAGTTCTGCTATGTGGCGCGGTATTATCCCGTATTGACGCCGGGCAAGAGCAACTC
GGTCGCCGCATACACTATTCTCAGAATGACTTGGTTGAGTACTCACCAGTCACAGAAAAGCATCTTACGG
ATGGCATGACAGTAAGAGAATTATGCAGTGCTGCCATAACCATGAGTGATAACACTGCGGCCAACTTACT
TCTGACAACGATCGGAGGACCGAAGGAGCTAACCGCTTTTTTGCACAACATGGGGGATCATGTAACTCGC
CTTGATCGTTGGGAACCGGAGCTGAATGAAGCCATACCAAACGACGAGCGTGACACCACGATGCCTGTAG
CAATGGCAACAACGTTGCGCAAACTATTAACTGGCGAACTACTTACTCTAGCTTCCCGGCAACAATTAAT
AGACTGGATGGAGGCGGATAAAGTTGCAGGACCACTTCTGCGCTCGGCCCTTCCGGCTGGCTGGTTTATT
GCTGATAAATCTGGAGCCGGTGAGCGTGGGTCTCGCGGTATCATTGCAGCACTGGGGCCAGATGGTAAGC
CCTCCCGTATCGTAGTTATCTACACGACGGGGAGTCAGGCAACTATGGATGAACGAAATAGACAGATCGC
TGAGATAGGTGCCTCACTGATTAAGCATTGGTAACTGTCAGACCAAGTTTACTCATATATACTTTAGATT
GATTTAAAACTTCATTTTTAATTTAAAAGGATCTAGGTGAAGATCCTTTTTGATAATCTCATGACCAAAA
TCCCTTAACGTGAGTTTTCGTTCCACTGAGCGTCAGACCCCGTAGAAAAGATCAAAGGATCTTCTTGAGA
TCCTTTTTTTCTGCGCGTAATCTGCTGCTTGCAAACAAAAAAACCACCGCTACCAGCGGTGGTTTGTTTG
CCGGATCAAGAGCTACCAACTCTTTTTCCGAAGGTAACTGGCTTCAGCAGAGCGCAGATACCAAATACTG
TTCTTCTAGTGTAGCCGTAGTTAGGCCACCACTTCAAGAACTCTGTAGCACCGCCTACATACCTCGCTCT
GCTAATCCTGTTACCAGTGGCTGCTGCCAGTGGCGATAAGTCGTGTCTTACCGGGTTGGACTCAAGACGA
TAGTTACCGGATAAGGCGCAGCGGTCGGGCTGAACGGGGGGTTCGTGCACACAGCCCAGCTTGGAGCGAA
CGACCTACACCGAACTGAGATACCTACAGCGTGAGCTATGAGAAAGCGCCACGCTTCCCGAAGGGAGAAA
GGCGGACAGGTATCCGGTAAGCGGCAGGGTCGGAACAGGAGAGCGCACGAGGGAGCTTCCAGGGGGAAAC
GCCTGGTATCTTTATAGTCCTGTCGGGTTTCGCCACCTCTGACTTGAGCGTCGATTTTTGTGATGCTCGT
CAGGGGGGCGGAGCCTATGGAAAAACGCCAGCAACGCGGCCTTTTTACGGTTCCTGGCCTTTTGCTGGCC
TTTTGCTCACATGTTCTTTCCTGCGTTATCCCCTGATTCTGTGGATAACCGTATTACCGCCTTTGAGTGA
GCTGATACCGCTCGCCGCAGCCGAACGACCGAGCGCAGCGAGTCAGTGAGCGAGGAAGCGGAAGAGCGCC
CAATACGCAAACCGCCTCTCCCCGCGCGTTGGCCGATTCATTAATGCAGCTGGCACGACAGGTTTCCCGA
CTGGAAAGCGGGCAGTGAGCGCAACGCAATTAATGTGAGTTAGCTCACTCATTAGGCACCCCAGGCTTTA
CACTTTATGCTTCCGGCTCGTATGTTGTGTGGAATTGTGAGCGGATAACAATTTCACACAGGAAACAGCT
ATGACCATGATTACGCCAAGCGCGCAATTAACCCTCACTAAAGGGAACAAAAGCTGGAGCTCTAGTACGG
ATTAGAAGCCGCCGAGCGGGTGACAGCCCTCCGAAGGAAGACTCTCCTCCGTGCGTCCTCGTCTTCACCG
GTCGCGTTCCTGAAACGCAGATGTGCCTCGCGCCGCACTGCTCCGAACAATAAAGATTCTACAATACTAG
CTTTTATGGTTATGAAGAGGAAAAATTGGCAGTAACCTGGCCCCACAAACCTTCAAATGAACGAATCAAA
TTAACAACCATAGGATGATAATGCGATTAGTTTTTTAGCCTTATTTCTGGGGTAATTAATCAGCGAAGCG
ATGATTTTTGATCTATTAACAGATATATAAATGCAAAAACTGCATAACCACTTTAACTAATACTTTCAAC
ATTTTCGGTTTGTATTACTTCTTATTCAAATGTAATAAAAGTATCAACAAAAAATTGTTAATATACCTCT
ATACTTTAACGTCAAGGAGAAAAAACCCCGGATTCTAGAACTAGTGGATCCCCCATCACAAGTTTGTACA
AAAAAGCAGGCTTCGAGAACCTGTATTTTCAGGGTAGCATGAGCACCGATAGCACCCCGATGTTTGAATA
TGAAAATCTGGAAGATAACAGCAAAGAATGGACCAGCGCATTTGATAATGATATTCCGGTTACCACCGAT
GATGTTAGCCTGGCAGATAAAGCAATTGAAAGCGGTAGCGGTTCAGGTAGCGGTAGTCCGGAAAGCAGCG
ATCCGGCAGCACTGAAACGTGCCCGTAATACCGAAGCAGCACGTCGTAGCCGTGCACGTAAACTGCAGCG
TATGAAACAGTTAGAAGATAAGGTTGAAGAACTGCTGTGCAAAAACTATCACCTGGAAAATGAAGTTGCC
CGTCTGAAAAAACTGGTTGGTGAACGTTAAGACCCAGCTTTCTTGTACAAAGTGGTGATGGGCTGCAGGA
ATTCGATATCAAGCTCGAGTCATGTAATTAGTTATGTCACGCTTACATTCACGCCCTCCCCCCACATCCG
CTCTAACCGAAAAGGAAGGAGTTAGACAACCTGAAGTCTAGGTCCCTATTTATTTTTTTATAGTTATGTT
AGTATTAAGAACGTTATTTATATTTCAAATTTTTCTTTTTTTTCTGTACAGACGCGTGTACGCATGTAAC
ATTATACTGAAAACCTTGCTTGAGAAGGTTTTGGGACGCTCGAAGGCTTTAATTTGCGGCCGGTACCCAA
TTCGCCCTATAGTGAGTCGTATTACGCGCGCTCACTGGCCGTCGTTTTACAACGTCGTGACTGGGAAAAC
CCTGGCGTTACCCAACTTAATCGCCTTGCAGCACATCCCCCTTTCGCCAGCTGGCGTAATAGCGAAGAGG
CCCGCACCGATCGCCCTTCCCAACAGTTGCGCAGCCTGAATGGCGAATGG
[124 nt withheld, positions 4181-4304]
C
[91 nt withheld, positions 4306-4396]
A
[49 nt withheld, positions 4398-4446]
CCTTTGACGTTGGAGTCCACGTTCTTT
[37 nt withheld, positions 4474-4510]
ACCCTATCTCGGTCTATTCTTTTGATTTATAAGGGATTTTGCCGATTTCGGCCTATTGGTTAAAAAATGA
GCTGATTTAACAAAAATTTAACGCGAATTTTAACAAAATATTAACGCTTACAATTTCCTGATGCGGTATT
TTCTCCTTACGCATCTGTGCGGTATTTCACACCGCATATCGACCGGTCGAGGAGAACTTCTAGTATATCT
ACATACCTAATATTATTGCCTTATTAAAAATGGAATCCCAACAATTACATCAAAATCCACATTCTCTTCA
AAATCAATTGTCCTGTACTTCCTTGTTCATGTGTGTTCAAAAACGTTATATTTATAGGATAATTATACTC
TATTTCTCAACAAGTAATTGGTTGTTTGGCCGAGCGGTCTAAGGCGCCTGATTCAAGAAATATCTTGACC
GCAGTTAACTGTGGGAATACTCAGGTATCGTAAGATGCAAGAGTTCGAATCTCTTAGCAACCATTATTTT
TTTCCTCAACATAACGAGAACACACAGGGGCGCTATCGCACAGAATCAAATTCGATGACTGGAAATTTTT
TGTTAATTTCAGAGGTCGCCTGACGCATATACCTTTTTCAACTGAAAAATTGGGAGAAAAAGGAAAGGTG
AGAGCGCCGGAACCGGCTTTTCATATAGAATAGAGAAGCGTTCATGACTAAATGCTTGCATCACAATACT
TGAAGTTGACAATATTATTTAAGGACCTATTGTTTTTTCCAATAGGTGGTTAGCAATCGTCTTACTTTCT
AACTTTTCTTACCTTTTACATTTCAGCAATATATATATATATATTTCAAGGATATACCATTCTAATGTCT
GCCCCTAAGAAGATCGTCGTTTTGCCAGGTGACCACGTTGGTCAAGAAATCACAGCCGAAGCCATTAAGG
TTCTTAAAGCTATTTCTGATGTTCGTTCCAATGTCAAGTTCGATTTCGAAAATCATTTAATTGGTGGTGC
TGCTATCGATGCTACAGGTGTTCCACTTCCAGATGAGGCGCTGGAAGCCTCCAAGAAGGCTGATGCCGTT
TTGTTAGGTGCTGTGGGTGGTCCTAAATGGGGTACCGGTAGTGTTAGACCTGAACAAGGTTTACTAAAAA
TCCGTAAAGAACTTCAATTGTACGCCAACTTAAGACCATGTAACTTTGCATCCGACTCTCTTTTAGACTT
ATCTCCAATCAAGCCACAATTTGCTAAAGGTACTGACTTCGTTGTTGTCAGAGAATTAGTGGGAGGTATT
TACTTTGGTAAGAGAAAGGAAGACGATGGTGATGGTGTCGCTTGGGATAGTGAACAATACACCGTTCCAG
AAGTGCAAAGAATCACAAGAATGGCCGCTTTCATGGCCCTACAACATGAGCCACCATTGCCTATTTGGTC
CTTGGATAAAGCTAATGTTTTGGCCTCTTCAAGATTATGGAGAAAAACTGTGGAGGAAACCATCAAGAAC
GAATTCCCTACATTGAAGGTTCAACATCAATTGATTGATTCTGCCGCCATGATCCTAGTTAAGAACCCAA
CCCACCTAAATGGTATTATAATCACCAGCAACATGTTTGGTGATATCATCTCCGATGAAGCCTCCGTTAT
CCCAGGTTCCTTGGGTTTGTTGCCATCTGCGTCCTTGGCCTCTTTGCCAGACAAGAACACCGCATTTGGT
TTGTACGAACCATGCCACGGTTCTGCTCCAGATTTGCCAAAGAATAAGGTCAACCCTATCGCCACTATCT
TGTCTGCTGCAATGATGTTGAAATTGTCATTGAACTTGCCTGAAGAAGGTAAGGCCATTGAAGATGCAGT
TAAAAAGGTTTTGGATGCAGGTATCAGAACTGGTGATTTAGGTGGTTCCAACAGTACCACCGAAGTCGGT
GATGCTGTCGCCGAAGAAGTTAAGAAAATCCTTGCTTAAAAAGATTCTCTTTTTTTATGATATTTGTACA
TAAACTTTATAAATGAAATTCATAATAGAAACGACACGAAATTACAAAATGGAATATGTTCATAGGGTAG
ACGAAACTATATACGCAATCTACATACATTTATCAAGAAGGAGAAAAAGGAGGATGTAAAGGAATACAGG
TAAGCAAATTGATACTAATGGCTCAACGTGATAAGGAAAAAGAATTGCACTTTAACATTAATATTGACAA
GGAGGAGGGCACCACACAAAAAGTTAGGTGTAACAGAAAATCATGAAACTATGATTCCTAATTTATATAT
TGGAGGATTTTCTCTAAAAAAAAAAAAATACAACAAATAAAAAACACTCAATGACCTGACCATTTGATGG
AGTTTAAGTCAATACCTTCTTGAACCATTTCCCATAATGGTGAAAGTTCCCTCAAGAATTTTACTCTGTC
AGAAACGGCCTTAACGACGTAGTCGATATGGTGCACTCTCAGTACAATCTGCTCTGATGCCGCATAGTTA
AGCCAGCCCCGACACCCGCCAACACCCGCTGACGCGCCCTGACGGGCTTGTCTGCTCCCGGCATCCGCTT
ACAGACAAGCTGTGACCGTCTCCGGGAGCTGCATGTGTCAGAGGTTTTCACCGTCATCACCGAAACGCGC
GAG
